>Addgene plasmid #183141 | promoter-less mRFP1_Yellow | addgene full sequence | sequence record 370843 | Addgene NGS Result
TACTAGTAGCGGCCGCTGCAGTCCGGCAAAAAAGGGCAAGGTGTCACCACCCTGCCCTTTTTCTTTAAAA
CCGAAAAGATTACTTCGCGTTATGCAGGCTTCCTCGCTCACTGACTCGCTGCGCTCGGTCGTTCGGCTGC
GGCGAGCGGTATCAGCTCACTCAAAGGCGGTAATACGGTTATCCACAGAATCAGGGGATAACGCAGGAAA
GAACATGTGAGCAAAAGGCCAGCAAAAGGCCAGGAACCGTAAAAAGGCCGCGTTGCTGGCGTTTTTCCAC
AGGCTCCGCCCCCCTGACGAGCATCACAAAAATCGACGCTCAAGTCAGAGGTGGCGAAACCCGACAGGAC
TATAAAGATACCAGGCGTTTCCCCCTGGAAGCTCCCTCGTGCGCTCTCCTGTTCCGACCCTGCCGCTTAC
CGGATACCTGTCCGCCTTTCTCCCTTCGGGAAGCGTGGCGCTTTCTCATAGCTCACGCTGTAGGTATCTC
AGTTCGGTGTAGGTCGTTCGCTCCAAGCTGGGCTGTGTGCACGAACCCCCCGTTCAGCCCGACCGCTGCG
CCTTATCCGGTAACTATCGTCTTGAGTCCAACCCGGTAAGACACGACTTATCGCCACTGGCAGCAGCCAC
TGGTAACAGGATTAGCAGAGCGAGGTATGTAGGCGGTGCTACAGAGTTCTTGAAGTGGTGGCCTAACTAC
GGCTACACTAGAAGAACAGTATTTGGTATCTGCGCTCTGCTGAAGCCAGTTACCTTCGGAAAAAGAGTTG
GTAGCTCTTGATCCGGCAAACAAACCACCGCTGGTAGCGGTGGTTTTTTTGTTTGCAAGCAGCAGATTAC
GCGCAGAAAAAAAGGATCTCAAGAAGATCCTTTGATCTTTTCTACGGGGTCTGACGCTCAGTGGAACGAA
AACTCACGTTAAGGGATTTTGGTCATGAGATTATCAAAAAGGATCTTCACCTAGATCCTTTTAAATTAAA
AATGAAGTTTTAAATCAATCTAAAGTATATATGAGTAAACTTGGTCTGACAGCTCGAGGCTTGGATTCTC
ACCAATAAAAAACGCCCGGCGGCAACCGAGCGTTCTGAACAAATCCAGATGGAGTTCTGAGGTCATTACT
GGATCTATCAACAGGAGTCCAAGCGAGCTCGATATCAAATTACGCCCCGCCCTGCCACTCATCGCAGTAC
TGTTGTAATTCATTAAGCATTCTGCCGACATGGAAGCCATCACAAACGGCATGATGAACCTGAATCGCCA
GCGGCATCAGCACCTTGTCGCCTTGCGTATAATATTTGCCCATGGTGAAAACGGGGGCGAAGAAGTTGTC
CATATTGGCCACGTTTAAATCAAAACTGGTGAAACTCACCCAGGGATTGGCTGAGACGAAAAACATATTC
TCAATAAACCCTTTAGGGAAATAGGCCAGGTTTTCACCGTAACACGCCACATCTTGCGAATATATGTGTA
GAAACTGCCGGAAATCGTCGTGGTATTCACTCCAGAGCGATGAAAACGTTTCAGTTTGCTCATGGAAAAC
GGTGTAACAAGGGTGAACACTATCCCATATCACCAGCTCACCGTCTTTCATTGCCATACGAAATTCCGGA
TGAGCATTCATCAGGCGGGCAAGAATGTGAATAAAGGCCGGATAAAACTTGTGCTTATTTTTCTTTACGG
TCTTTAAAAAGGCCGTAATATCCAGCTGAACGGTCTGGTTATAGGTACATTGAGCAACTGACTGAAATGC
CTCAAAATGTTCTTTACGATGCCATTGGGATATATCAACGGTGGTATATCCAGTGATTTTTTTCTCCATT
TTAGCTTCCTTAGCTCCTGAAAATCTCGATAACTCAAAAAATACGCCCGGTAGTGATCTTATTTCATTAT
GGTGAAAGTTGGAACCTCTTACGTGCCCGATCAACTCGAGTGCCACCTGACGTCTAAGAAACCATTATTA
TCATGACATTAACCTATAAAAATAGGCGTATCACGAGGCAGAATTTCAGATAAAAAAAATCCTTAGCTTT
CGCTAAGGATGATTTCTGGAATTCGCGGCCGCTTCTAGAGAAAGAGGAGAAATACTAGATGGCTTCCTCC
GAAGACGTTATCAAAGAGTTCATGCGTTTCAAAGTTCGTATGGAAGGTTCCGTTAACGGTCACGAGTTCG
AAATCGAAGGTGAAGGTGAAGGTCGTCCGTACGAAGGTACCCAGACCGCTAAACTGAAAGTTACCAAAGG
TGGTCCGCTGCCGTTCGCTTGGGACATCCTGTCCCCGCAGATTCTTTACGGTTCCAAAGCTTACGTTAAA
CACCCGGCTGACATCCCGGACTACCTGAAACTGTCCTTCCCGGAAGGTTTCAAATGGGAACGTGTTATGA
ACTTCGAAGACGGTGGTGTTGTTACCGTTACCCAGGACTCCTCCCTGCAAGACGGTGAGTTCATCTACAA
AGTTAAACTGCGTGGTACCAACTTCCCGTCCGACGGTCCGGTTATGCAGAAAAAAACCATGGGTTGGGAA
GCTTCCACCGAACGTATGTACCCGGAAGACGGTGCTCTGAAAGGTGAAATCAAAATGCGTCTGAAACTGA
AAGACGGTGGTCACTACGACGCTGAAGTTAAAACCACCTACATGGCTAAAAAACCGGTTCAGCTGCCGGG
TGCTTACAAAACCGACATCAAACTGGACATCACCTCCCACAACGAAGACTACACCATCGTTGAACAGTAC
GAACGTGCTGAAGGTCGTCACTCCACCGGTGCTTAATAACGCTGATAGTGCTAGTGTAGATCGC
Features (pLannotate 1.2.2; 9 found; start..end, strand, type, name):
      1..21      +  misc_feature   BioBrick suffix: universal suffix for all parts
     22..79      +  terminator     his operon terminator: This putative transcriptin terminator from the E. coli his operon has a 2-bp deletion introduced during synthesis. Its efficiency has not been determined.
    274..862     -  rep_origin     ori: high-copy-number ColE1/pMB1/pBR322/pUC origin of replication
   1045..1139    -  terminator     lambda t0 terminator: transcription terminator from phage lambda
   1163..1819    -  CDS            cat: CAT_ECOLX - Experimental evidence at protein level: Swiss-Prot protein existence level 1. This enzyme is an effector of chloramphenicol resistance in bacteria. From Escherichia coli. This protein is used as a marker in many commonly used cloning vectors, such as pACYC184.
   1820..1917    -  promoter       cat promoter: promoter of the E. coli cat gene encoding chloramphenicol acetyltransferase
   2003..2046    -  terminator     bacterial terminator: putative bacterial transcription terminator
   2049..2070    +  misc_feature   BioBrick prefix: BioBrick prefix for parts that do not start with "ATG"
   2089..2763    +  CDS            mRFP1-Q66C: mRFP1-Q66C is a basic (constitutively fluorescent) red fluorescent protein published in 2006, derived from Discosoma sp.. It is reported to be a very rapidly-maturing monomer.
