[The description below was written by a language model from this plasmid's Addgene catalogue record and pLannotate feature annotations shown in this document.]
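Description:
promoter-less mRFP1_Yellow is a small (about 2.8 kb) synthetic-biology plasmid built on the iGEM Registry BioBrick vector pSB1C3 and intended for propagation in E. coli. It replicates from a high-copy ColE1/pMB1/pUC-type origin and is selected with chloramphenicol through a cat (chloramphenicol acetyltransferase) gene driven by its own cat promoter and followed by the lambda t0 terminator. As is typical for pSB1C3, the cloning region is insulated by transcription terminators: a putative bacterial terminator lies just upstream of the BioBrick prefix, and a his operon terminator follows the BioBrick suffix, which limits read-through into or out of the insert.

The payload is a 767 bp synthetic insert consisting of a ribosome binding site followed by the coding sequence for mRFP1E_Yellow, an engineered colour variant of the monomeric Discosoma-derived red fluorescent protein mRFP1. The automated annotation matches this 675 nt open reading frame most closely to mRFP1-Q66C, which suggests a chromophore-region change, but the record does not list the actual substitutions. The catalogue notes that BioBrick restriction sites were removed. The feature table nonetheless detects prefix and suffix sequences flanking the part, so the note probably refers to internal sites within the insert, although the record does not clarify this.

No promoter precedes the RBS, so the protein should not be appreciably expressed from this plasmid as supplied. It serves as a promoter-less part into which a chosen promoter can be placed upstream, or as a non-expressing control alongside expressed versions. The associated work concerns engineering a red fluorescent protein to overcome limitations of chromoproteins as visible reporters.
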