Addgene plasmid #183141: promoter-less mRFP1_Yellow
Purpose: BioBrick pSB1C3 plasmid encoding a promoter-less version of mRFP1_Yellow
Depositing lab: Anthony Forster. Depositing organization: Uppsala University. Publication: Overcoming chromoprotein limitations by engineering a red fluorescent protein. Bao L, Menon PNK, Liljeruhm J, Forster AC. Anal Biochem. 2020 Sep 3:113936. doi: 10.1016/j.ab.2020.113936. PubMed 32891596.
Backbone
  Vector backbone: BioBrick pSB1C3 vector
  Backbone manufacturer: iGEM Registry
  Modifications to backbone: BioBrick sites removed
  Vector type: Synthetic Biology
Growth in bacteria
  Bacterial resistance: Chloramphenicol, 25 μg/mL
  Growth temperature: 37°C
  Growth strain: DH5alpha
  Copy number: High Copy
Gene/Insert
  Gene/Insert name: RBS, mRFP1E_Yellow
  Species: Synthetic
  Insert size (bp): 767
  Mutation: BioBrick sites removed
Terms and licenses: Academic/Nonprofit Terms; Industry Terms: Not Available to Industry
How to cite: promoter-less mRFP1_Yellow was a gift from Anthony Forster (Addgene plasmid # 183141 ; http://n2t.net/addgene:183141 ; RRID:Addgene_183141)
