>Addgene plasmid #183141 | promoter-less mRFP1_Yellow | depositor partial sequence | sequence record 355015 | pSB1C3-B0034-mRFP1_Yellow
GAATTCGCGGCCGCTTCTAGAGAAAGAGGAGAAATACTAGATGGCTTCCTCCGAAGACGTTATCAAAGAG
TTCATGCGTTTCAAAGTTCGTATGGAAGGTTCCGTTAACGGTCACGAGTTCGAAATCGAAGGTGAAGGTG
AAGGTCGTCCGTACGAAGGTACCCAGACCGCTAAACTGAAAGTTACCAAAGGTGGTCCGCTGCCGTTCGC
TTGGGACATCCTGTCCCCGCAGATTCTTTACGGTTCCAAAGCTTACGTTAAACACCCGGCTGACATCCCG
GACTACCTGAAACTGTCCTTCCCGGAAGGTTTCAAATGGGAACGTGTTATGAACTTCGAAGACGGTGGTG
TTGTTACCGTTACCCAGGACTCCTCCCTGCAAGACGGTGAGTTCATCTACAAAGTTAAACTGCGTGGTAC
CAACTTCCCGTCCGACGGTCCGGTTATGCAGAAAAAAACCATGGGTTGGGAAGCTTCCACCGAACGTATG
TACCCGGAAGACGGTGCTCTGAAAGGTGAAATCAAAATGCGTCTGAAACTGAAAGACGGTGGTCACTACG
ACGCTGAAGTTAAAACCACCTACATGGCTAAAAAACCGGTTCAGCTGCCGGGTGCTTACAAAACCGACAT
CAAACTGGACATCACCTCCCACAACGAAGACTACACCATCGTTGAACAGTACGAACGTGCTGAAGGTCGT
CACTCCACCGGTGCTTAATAACGCTGATAGTGCTAGTGTAGATCGCTACTAGTAGCGGCCGCTGCAG
